>Addgene plasmid #204088 | pBP-R_AraJ-MCD2 | addgene full sequence | sequence record 418218 | Addgene NGS Result
TCTCAAGAAGATCCTTTGATCTTTTCTACGGGGTCTGACGCTCAGTGGAACGAAAACTCACGTTAAGGGA
TTTTGGTCATGAGATTATCAAAAAGGATCTTCACCTAGATCCTTTTAAATTAAAAATGAAGTTTTAAATC
AATCTAAAGTATATATGAGTAAACTTGGTCTGACAGCTCGAGGCTTGGATTCTCACCAATAAAAAACGCC
CGGCGGCAACCGAGCGTTCTGAACAAATCCAGATGGAGTTCTGAGGTCATTACTGGATCTATCAACAGGA
GTCCAAGCGAGCTCGATATCAAATTACGCCCCGCCCTGCCACTCATCGCAGTACTGTTGTAATTCATTAA
GCATTCTGCCGACATGGAAGCCATCACAAACGGCATGATGAACCTGAATCGCCAGCGGCATCAGCACCTT
GTCGCCTTGCGTATAATATTTGCCCATGGTGAAAACGGGGGCGAAGAAGTTGTCCATATTGGCCACGTTT
AAATCAAAACTGGTGAAACTCACCCAGGGATTGGCTGACACGAAAAACATATTCTCAATAAACCCTTTAG
GGAAATAGGCCAGGTTTTCACCGTAACACGCCACATCTTGCGAATATATGTGTAGAAACTGCCGGAAATC
GTCGTGGTATTCACTCCAGAGCGATGAAAACGTTTCAGTTTGCTCATGGAAAACGGTGTAACAAGGGTGA
ACACTATCCCATATCACCAGCTCACCGTCTTTCATTGCCATACGAAATTCCGGATGAGCATTCATCAGGC
GGGCAAGAATGTGAATAAAGGCCGGATAAAACTTGTGCTTATTTTTCTTTACGGTCTTTAAAAAGGCCGT
AATATCCAGCTGAACGGTCTGGTTATAGGTACATTGAGCAACTGACTGAAATGCCTCAAAATGTTCTTTA
CGATGCCATTGGGATATATCAACGGTGGTATATCCAGTGATTTTTTTCTCCATTTTAGCTTCCTTAGCTC
CTGAAAATCTCGATAACTCAAAAAATACGCCCGGTAGTGATCTTATTTCATTATGGTGAAAGTTGGAACC
TCTTACGTGCCCGATCAACTCGAGTGCCACCTGACGTCTAAGAAACCATTATTATCATGACATTAACCTA
TAAAAATAGGCGTATCACGAGGCAGAATTTCAGATAAAAAAAATCCTTAGCTTTCGCTAAGGATGATTTC
GGTCTCAGTACAGAGTGGTCGTGATCTGAAACTCGATCACCTGATGAGCTCAAGGCAGAGCGAAACCACC
TCTACAAATAATTTTGTTTAACCTCTTAATCATGCTAAGGATCGTTTCATAAGAGACCTCCGGCAAAAAA
GGGCAAGGTGTCACCACCCTGCCCTTTTTCTTTAAAACCGAAAAGATTACTTCGCGTTATGCAGGCTTCC
TCGCTCACTGACTCGCTGCGCTCGGTCGTTCGGCTGCGGCGAGCGGTATCAGCTCACTCAAAGGCGGTAA
TACGGTTATCCACAGAATCAGGGGATAACGCAGGAAAGAACATGTGAGCAAAAGGCCAGCAAAAGGCCAG
GAACCGTAAAAAGGCCGCGTTGCTGGCGTTTTTCCACAGGCTCCGCCCCCCTGACGAGCATCACAAAAAT
CGACGCTCAAGTCAGAGGTGGCGAAACCCGACAGGACTATAAAGATACCAGGCGTTTCCCCCTGGAAGCT
CCCTCGTGCGCTCTCCTGTTCCGACCCTGCCGCTTACCGGATACCTGTCCGCCTTTCTCCCTTCGGGAAG
CGTGGCGCTTTCTCATAGCTCACGCTGTAGGTATCTCAGTTCGGTGTAGGTCGTTCGCTCCAAGCTGGGC
TGTGTGCACGAACCCCCCGTTCAGCCCGACCGCTGCGCCTTATCCGGTAACTATCGTCTTGAGTCCAACC
CGGTAAGACACGACTTATCGCCACTGGCAGCAGCCACTGGTAACAGGATTAGCAGAGCGAGGTATGTAGG
CGGTGCTACAGAGTTCTTGAAGTGGTGGCCTAACTACGGCTACACTAGAAGAACAGTATTTGGTATCTGC
GCTCTGCTGAAGCCAGTTACCTTCGGAAAAAGAGTTGGTAGCTCTTGATCCGGCAAACAAACCACCGCTA
CCAGCGGTGGTTTTTTTGTTTGCAAGCAGCAGATTACGCGCAGAAAAAAAGGA
Features (pLannotate 1.2.2; 6 found; start..end, strand, type, name):
    189..283     -  terminator     lambda t0 terminator: transcription terminator from phage lambda
    307..963     -  CDS            cat: CAT_ECOLX - Experimental evidence at protein level: Swiss-Prot protein existence level 1. This enzyme is an effector of chloramphenicol resistance in bacteria. From Escherichia coli. This protein is used as a marker in many commonly used cloning vectors, such as pACYC184.
    964..1061    -  promoter       cat promoter: promoter of the E. coli cat gene encoding chloramphenicol acetyltransferase
   1147..1190    -  terminator     bacterial terminator: putative bacterial transcription terminator
   1319..1376    +  terminator     his operon terminator: This putative transcriptin terminator from the E. coli his operon has a 2-bp deletion introduced during synthesis. Its efficiency has not been determined.
   1571..6       -  rep_origin     ori (across the origin): high-copy-number ColE1/pMB1/pBR322/pUC origin of replication
