[The description below was written by a language model from this plasmid's Addgene catalogue record and pLannotate feature annotations shown in this document.]
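Description:
pBP-R_AraJ-MCD2 is a small (about 2.2 kb) bacterial part-storage plasmid built on the iGEM pSB1C3 backbone. It carries a "Type 0" ribosome binding site part, which suggests it is one standardized element in a hierarchical, modular cloning toolkit rather than a complete expression construct. It replicates in E. coli from a high-copy ColE1/pMB1/pUC-type origin. Selection is with chloramphenicol, conferred by the cat (chloramphenicol acetyltransferase) gene, which is driven by its native cat promoter and followed by the phage lambda t0 terminator. Two more terminators are annotated: a putative bacterial terminator and a his operon terminator. They are typical of the pSB1C3 backbone, where terminators insulate the cloning region from read-through transcription.

The insert is synthetic and was introduced by Gibson cloning. It combines the AraJ ribozyme with MCD2, which the record describes as a strong RBS. Self-cleaving ribozyme insulators of this kind are generally placed upstream of an RBS to cut away the variable 5′ leader contributed by the promoter, so that translation initiation depends less on which promoter is used. The MCD name suggests a bicistronic-design translation initiation element, although the record calls it only a strong RBS. The automated feature table does not annotate the ribozyme or the RBS, so their exact position and the flanking assembly sites cannot be determined from the record. No promoter or coding sequence is annotated other than those of the resistance cassette. The plasmid is most plausibly a source of an insulated strong RBS module to be combined with promoter, coding sequence and terminator parts when building bacterial expression cassettes.
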