Addgene plasmid #204088: pBP-R_AraJ-MCD2
Purpose: Type 0 RBS part
Depositing lab: Mikhail Shapiro. Depositing organization: California Institute of Technology.
Backbone
  Vector backbone: pSB1C3
  Backbone manufacturer: iGEM
  Vector type: Bacterial Expression
Growth in bacteria
  Bacterial resistance: Chloramphenicol, 25 μg/mL
  Growth temperature: 37°C
  Growth strain: NEB Stable
  Copy number: High Copy
Gene/Insert
  Gene/Insert name: AraJ ribozyme and MCD2 strong RBS
  Species: Synthetic
  Mutation: None
  Cloning method: Gibson Cloning
Terms and licenses: Academic/Nonprofit Terms; Industry Terms: Not Available to Industry
How to cite: pBP-R_AraJ-MCD2 was a gift from Mikhail Shapiro (Addgene plasmid # 204088 ; http://n2t.net/addgene:204088 ; RRID:Addgene_204088)
